>Addgene plasmid #131019 | NCH2exp | addgene full sequence | sequence record 255672 | Addgene NGS Result
TGAGACTTTTCAACAAAGGGTAATATCGGGAAACCTCCTCGGATTCCATTGCCCAGCTATCTGTCACTTC
ATCAAAAGGACAGTAGAAAAGGAAGGTGGCACCTACAAATGCCATCATTGCGATAAAGGAAAGGCTATCG
TTCAAGATGCCCCTGCCGACAGTGGTCCCAAAGATGGACCCCCACCCACGAGGAGCATCGTGGAAAAAGA
AGACGTTCCAACCACGTCTTCAAAGCAAGTGGATTGATGTGATATCTCCACTGACGTAAGGGATGACGCA
CAATCCCACTATCCTTCGCAAGACCCTTCCTCTATATAAGGAAGTTCATTTCATTTGGAGAGGACTCCGG
TATTTTTACAACAATTACCACAACAAAACAAACAACAAACAACATTACAATTTACTATTCTAGTCGACCT
GCAGGCGGCCGCACTAGTGATATCACAAGTTTGTACAAAAAAGCAGGCTTCATGGTCTCCAAGGGGGAGG
AGCTGTTCACCGGCGTGGTCCCAATCCTCGTCGAGCTGGACGGGGATGTTAACGGCCACAAGTTCTCCGT
GAGCGGCGAGGGGGAGGGCGACGCCACCTACGGGAAGCTCACGCTGAAGTTCATTTGCACGACCGGCAAG
CTGCCGGTGCCCTGGCCAACCCTGGTCACAACTCTGACGTACGGCGTCCAGTGCTTCTCCCGCTACCCGG
ACCACATGAAGCAGCATGATTTCTTCAAGAGCGCCATGCCGGAGGGCTACGTTCAGGAGCGCACCATCTT
CTTCAAGGACGATGGCAACTACAAGACAAGGGCGGAGGTTAAGTTCGAGGGCGACACTCTCGTGAACCGG
ATCGAGCTGAAGGGCATTGACTTCAAGGAGGATGGGAATATTCTCGGCCACAAGCTGGAGTACAACTACA
ATTCGCATAACGTCTACATCATGGCTGACAAGCAGAAGAACGGCATTAAGGTTAATTTCAAGATCCGCCA
CAATATTGAGGACGGCTCCGTGCAGCTCGCGGATCATTACCAGCAGAACACGCCGATCGGGGACGGCCCT
GTCCTCCTGCCGGATAATCACTACCTCTCGACGCAGTCTGCGCTGTCAAAGGACCCGAACGAGAAGAGGG
ATCATATGGTTCTCCTGGAGTTCGTGACAGCCGCGGGGATCACTCTCGGCATGGACGAGCTGTACAAGGG
GGCGGGCGACTACAAGGACGATGACGATAAGGCTTACCCCTACGACGTGCCAGATTACGCTGGGGCCGGC
GGATCCATGGCGAGCCCGCGCTCGGCCGGCGGTGACGAGGCGATCTGGATGAAGCTGCGCGAGGCCGGGT
TCGACGAGGACGCTGTCAGGCGCCGCGACAAGGCGGCCCTCATCGGCTACATCTCGCGGCTCGAGTCCGA
GATCTATGAATATCAGCACAATCTTGGGCTTATTTTATTGGAGCGGAAGGAGTTGACGTCCAAATACGAA
CAACTCAAAGCTTCTTTTGAAGCCACTGAGATCATACTCAAGCGAGAGCGAGCTTCGCAGCAGTCTGCTT
TATCTGAAACAAGAAAGAGGGAAGAAAACCTAAAAAAAAATCTAGCCATTCAGAAGGAGTGCATATCAAA
TCTTGAAAAGGCACTTCATGATATGCGCGGGGAAACAGCTGAAATAAAAGTTTCATATGAAGCAAAACTG
GCTGAATCCCTTCAAATGATGGAGACGGCACAGAAAAAGTTTGATGAAGCAGAAGAGAAACTTCTCACTG
CAAAATCATTAGAAGCAGACTGCATTCGAACTCGCAACACCTCTCTGAGAAGACTGCAAGACATTGAAGA
TCGCGAAGATCAGCTAAGAAGATACCAAACATCTTTTGAACTTGAGAATGCATCGAAAGAGAAAGAGATT
AACCTCCTGAGGAAATCGTTGGATGATACCAAAAAAATTTTGCATGAAAAGGAGCAATGTTTACTGAAAG
AACAAGTACTTCTTAATCAGAGGGATGACAGCATCCTTGAGAGACTTGCGTACATAACTAGCTCAGAGAA
AAGGTTGGAGGAGGAAAAGTTAAATCTCGAAGATGAAAGAAAGGTTCTTTTGGAAGAGAAAAATAAGCTG
GATCTGAACATGCAGGCAATTATATCCAGGGAGGAAGCTATAATTCAGAAGGAATCCATACTTGACAAAC
GTGAAAGTGAACTATTGATTCTCCAAGAGACCATTGCAAGCAAAGAAAGGGCTGAAATAGAAAGGCTCCG
TCAAGAGGAAGAAATTGCCTTGGTGAGGAGGAGGCAGGAATTTGACACTGACATGGAAATTAAGCTCACT
TCTTTTGAGGAAGAGATTGATGCAAGGAAAGCCTTGCTCGATCAAAGGGAAACCACCATCAATGAGAAGG
AGGATGCAGTGGCGCAAAGGGAACAGAATCTCAACCTTAGGTTTGCTGAGTTAGCGAACAAGGAAGAATC
TTTGGTGAAGAAATCAGATGAGTTAAGGGAGGAAGAGAAAAGGCTCTCCTCTGAGAGAGAGACACTGCAC
ATTGATCTGCAAAAAGAAAAGGAGGAAATTCATAACATGAAATTGGATTTAGAGAAGGAAAAATCTTTCT
TTGAGGAGGAGAAGCGTGAAGCGATTCAAGCTCAGGAGAATCTAGCAATAACCCAAAATGAGCGAGAAGA
TTTACAAAGTTTGCAGGTGAAACTTAAAGATGAAATTGATAGTCTGAGAGCCCAAAAGGTTGACCTAATG
GCTGATGCAGAAAGGCTATTATCAGAAAAAGAAAGGTTTGAGATTGAATGGGAGTTGATCGATGAGAAGA
AGGAGGAACTACAAAAGGAGGCAGCCAGGATTGCTGAAGAACGAAGAGTAATAGATGAGCATCTCAAGAG
CGAATTTGATATTATCAAACAAGAAAAGGAAGATCTCCGTGTTCAGTTAAAAATTAGTACAGAATCCCTT
GCTCATGAACATGCTGAATTCATGAATAAGATGCAGCAAGAGCATGCTAGTTGGCTTAGCAGGATACAAT
TAGAAAGAGAAGATCTGAAGAAAGATATTGATATCCAGAGAACCGAGTTACTGAATTCTGCAAAGGCTAG
GCAGATGGAAATAGATTCATATTTGAGGGAAAAAGAAGAGGAGTTTGAACAGAAAAAATCCAAGGAACTT
GAATACATCAATTCTGAAAAGGAAACTATCAGCTCAAAACTAGAACATGTCAGGCTTGAATTGCAAAAAC
TTGAGGAGGAGAGGAAAAGGTCTATGCTGGAGCGAGAGAGAAGAGAGGAAGAGCTGTCTGAAACAAAGAA
GACTATAGACGCGCTTAATGAGCAACGCGAGAAGTTACAAGAGCAAAGAAAACTGCTTCATTCAGACCGA
AAATCAATTACACAGCAAATGCAGCTGCTTAATGAGTTAGAAGAGCTGAAGATTGAATCTGAGAACAGGC
AACTGTCTTTGAGACAGTGTGGGAAATCAAAGCATGCTGGTGTGGAAAACCTGGAAGACAACGGTGTTCA
CCTGTCTCCTGATGAGGATCAAAATGCTAGTCCAAAACAAACTACTGTAAAGAAATTGGAAGTGTCCCCT
TCAGTCTCCACACCAATTTCTTGGGTTAAAAAATGTGCTCAGGTGATATTCAAACGCTCTCCAGAGAAGA
GTGCTGATCCCAACAATGATATACCTCCAAAGTTGGGAAATGTCAATGACTGTACCTCCTTAGCTACTGC
CTATTCAGATGGATTGTTTGCTTGTCACCTGGAAAATGGTGCTGAGAAAGTACCACAAGCTATCGACGGT
CTGAAAGTTGGGAAAAAGAGGCTTAATAATGCACTCTCTCATGGTGACTCCGAAATTTCACAGCCAAAAC
GCAAGCAGCAAAAGAGCGCTACTCAGATTTTGAGAGTGATTGGAGGAGAAATTGATTCCAACTGCCCATC
AGTTCTAGAAGAAAAATGTTCAAAGAATGAACATGATGCAGTCCCAGTTGGTTTGTGTGGGAAGGGACCA
CAAAATCCCCAAGCAGAGCATTCAGAGGATATTTCAGTGTCTGCATCTGAACCGTCGAACGGACCTGGTG
TTGTGGACTCTGAGGACAAGGATGGAGCAGATGAGGAGTCTGACGATGAAGGCGAGGACGAGGAGGAAGA
GAAGACGTCATCGGCGAAGAAGCTGTGGCGTTTCCTCATCACATGACTGCAGGCAGACCCAGCTTTCTTG
TACAAAGTGGTGATATCCCGCGGCCATGCTAGAGTCCGCAAAAATCACCAGTCTCTCTCTACAAATCTAT
CTCTCTCTATTTTTCTCCAGAATAATGTGTGAGTAGTTCCCAGATAAGGGAATTAGGGTTCTTATAGGGT
TTCGCTCATGTGTTGAGCATATAAGAAACCCTTAGTATGTATTTGTATTTGTAAAATACTTCTATCAATA
AAATTTCTAATTCCTAAAACCAAAATCCAGTGACCTGCAGGCATGCGACGTCGGGCCCTCTAGAGGATCC
CCGGGTACCGCGAATTATCGATCATGAGCGGAGAATTAAGGGAGTCACGTTATGACCCCCGCCGATGACG
CGGGACAAGCCGTTTTACGTTTGGAACTGACAGAACCGCAACGTTGAAGGAGCCACTGAGCCGCGGGTTT
CTGGAGTTTAATGAGCTAAGCACATACGTCAGAAACCATTATTGCGCGTTCAAAAGTCGCCTAAGGTCAC
TATCAGCTAGCAAATATTTCTTGTCAAAAATGCTCCACTGACGTTCCATAAATTCCCCTCGGTATCCAAT
TAGAGTCTCATATTCACTCTCAACTCGAATCCCCCCTATGAAAAAGCCTGAACTCACCGCGACGTCTGTC
GAGAAGTTTCTGATCGAAAAGTTCGACAGCGTCTCCGACCTGATGCAGCTCTCGGAGGGCGAAGAATCTC
GTGCTTTCAGCTTCGATGTAGGAGGGCGTGGATATGTCCTGCGGGTAAATAGCTGCGCCGATGGTTTCTA
CAAAGATCGTTATGTTTATCGGCACTTTGCATCGGCCGCGCTCCCGATTCCGGAAGTGCTTGACATTGGG
GAGTTCAGCGAGAGCCTGACCTATTGCATCTCCCGCCGTGCACAGGGTGTCACGTTGCAAGACCTGCCTG
AAACCGAACTGCCCGCTGTTCTTCAGCCGGTCGCGGAGGCTATGGATGCTATCGCTGCGGCCGATCTTAG
CCAGACGAGCGGGTTCGGCCCATTCGGACCGCAAGGAATCGGTCAATACACTACATGGCGTGATTTCATA
TGCGCGATTGCTGATCCCCATGTGTATCACTGGCAAACTGTGATGGACGACACCGTCAGTGCGTCCGTCG
CGCAGGCTCTCGATGAGCTGATGCTTTGGGCCGAGGACTGCCCCGAAGTCCGGCACCTCGTGCACGCGGA
TTTCGGCTCCAACAATGTCCTGACGGACAATGGCCGCATAACAGCGGTCATTGACTGGAGCGAGGCGATG
TTCGGGGATTCCCAATACGAGGTCGCCAACATCTTCTTCTGGAGGCCGTGGTTGGCTTGTATGGAGCAGC
AGACGCGCTACTTCGAGCGGAGGCATCCGGAGCTTGCAGGATCGCCAAGGCTCCGGGCGTATATGCTCCG
CATTGGTCTTGACCAACTCTATCAGAGCTTGGTTGACGGCAATTTCGATGATGCAGCTTGGGCGCAGGGT
CGATGCGACGCAATCGTCCGATCCGGAGCCGGGACTGTCGGGCGTACACAAATCGCCCGCAGAAGCGCGG
CCGTCTGGACCGATGGCTGTGTAGAAGTACTCGCCGATAGTGGAAACCGACGCCCCAGCACTCGTCCGAG
GGCAAAGGAATAGAGTAGATGCCGACCGAACAAGAGCTGATTTCGAGAACGCCTCAGCCAGCAACTCGCG
CGAGCCTAGCAAGGCAAATGCGAGAGAACGGCCTTACGCTTGGTGGCACAGTTCTCGTCCACAGTTCGCT
AAGCTCGCTCGGCTGGGTCGCGGGAGGGCCGGTCGCAGTGATTCAGGAATTAATTCCCTAGAGTCAAGCA
GATCGTTCAAACATTTGGCAATAAAGTTTCTTAAGATTGAATCCTGTTGCCGGTCTTGCGATGATTATCA
TATAATTTCTGTTGAATTACGTTAAGCATGTAATAATTAACATGTAATGCATGACGTTATTTATGAGATG
GGTTTTTATGATTAGAGTCCCGCAATTATACATTTAATACGCGATAGAAAACAAAATATAGCGCGCAAAC
TAGGATAAATTATCGCGCGCGGTGTCATCTATGTTACTAGATCGACCGGCATGCAAGCTGATAATTCAAT
TCGGCGTTAATTCAGTACATTAAAAACGTCCGCAATGTGTTATTAAGTTGTCTAAGCGTCAATTTGTTTA
CACCACAATATATCCTGCCACCAGCCAGCCAACAGCTCCCCGACCGGCAGCTCGGCACAAAATCACCACT
CGATACAGGCAGCCCATCAGTCCGGGACGGCGTCAGCGGGAGAGCCGTTGTAAGGCGGCAGACTTTGCTC
ATGTTACCGATGCTATTCGGAAGAACGGCAACTAAGCTGCCGGGTTTGAAACACGGATGATCTCGCGGAG
GGTAGCATGTTGATTGTAACGATGACAGAGCGTTGCTGCCTGTGATCAATTCGGGCACGAACCCAGTGGA
CATAAGCCTGTTCGGTTCGTAAGCTGTAATGCAAGTAGCGTATGCGCTCACGCAACTGGTCCAGAACCTT
GACCGAACGCAGCGGTGGTAACGGCGCAGTGGCGGTTTTCATGGCTTGTTATGACTGTTTTTTTGGGGTA
CAGTCTATGCCTCGGGCATCCAAGCAGCAAGCGCGTTACGCCGTGGGTCGATGTTTGATGTTATGGAGCA
GCAACGATGTTACGCAGCAGGGCAGTCGCCCTAAAACAAAGTTAAACATCATGGGGGAAGCGGTGATCGC
CGAAGTATCGACTCAACTATCAGAGGTAGTTGGCGTCATCGAGCGCCATCTCGAACCGACGTTGCTGGCC
GTACATTTGTACGGCTCCGCAGTGGATGGCGGCCTGAAGCCACACAGTGATATTGATTTGCTGGTTACGG
TGACCGTAAGGCTTGATGAAACAACGCGGCGAGCTTTGATCAACGACCTTTTGGAAACTTCGGCTTCCCC
TGGAGAGAGCGAGATTCTCCGCGCTGTAGAAGTCACCATTGTTGTGCACGACGACATCATTCCGTGGCGT
TATCCAGCTAAGCGCGAACTGCAATTTGGAGAATGGCAGCGCAATGACATTCTTGCAGGTATCTTCGAGC
CAGCCACGATCGACATTGATCTGGCTATCTTGCTGACAAAAGCAAGAGAACATAGCGTTGCCTTGGTAGG
TCCAGCGGCGGAGGAACTCTTTGATCCGGTTCCTGAACAGGATCTATTTGAGGCGCTAAATGAAACCTTA
ACGCTATGGAACTCGCCGCCCGACTGGGCTGGCGATGAGCGAAATGTAGTGCTTACGTTGTCCCGCATTT
GGTACAGCGCAGTAACCGGCAAAATCGCGCCGAAGGATGTCGCTGCCGACTGGGCAATGGAGCGCCTGCC
GGCCCAGTATCAGCCCGTCATACTTGAAGCTAGACAGGCTTATCTTGGACAAGAAGAAGATCGCTTGGCC
TCGCGCGCAGATCAGTTGGAAGAATTTGTCCACTACGTGAAAGGCGAGATCACCAAGGTAGTCGGCAAAT
AATGTCTAGCTAGAAATTCGTTCAAGCCGACGCCGCTTCGCGGCGCGGCTTAACTCAAGCGTTAGATGCA
CTAAGCACATAATTGCTCACAGCCAAACTATCAGGTCAAGTCTGCTTTTATTATTTTTAAGCGTGCATAA
TAAGCCCTACACAAATTGGGAGATATATCATGCATGACCAAAATCCCTTAACGTGAGTTTTCGTTCCACT
GAGCGTCAGACCCCGTAGAAAAGATCAAAGGATCTTCTTGAGATCCTTTTTTTCTGCGCGTAATCTGCTG
CTTGCAAACAAAAAAACCACCGCTACCAGCGGTGGTTTGTTTGCCGGATCAAGAGCTACCAACTCTTTTT
CCGAAGGTAACTGGCTTCAGCAGAGCGCAGATACCAAATACTGTCCTTCTAGTGTAGCCGTAGTTAGGCC
ACCACTTCAAGAACTCTGTAGCACCGCCTACATACCTCGCTCTGCTAATCCTGTTACCAGTGGCTGCTGC
CAGTGGCGATAAGTCGTGTCTTACCGGGTTGGACTCAAGACGATAGTTACCGGATAAGGCGCAGCGGTCG
GGCTGAACGGGGGGTTCGTGCACACAGCCCAGCTTGGAGCGAACGACCTACACCGAACTGAGATACCTAC
AGCGTGAGCTATGAGAAAGCGCCACGCTTCCCGAAGGGAGAAAGGCGGACAGGTATCCGGTAAGCGGCAG
GGTCGGAACAGGAGAGCGCACGAGGGAGCTTCCAGGGGGAAACGCCTGGTATCTTTATAGTCCTGTCGGG
TTTCGCCACCTCTGACTTGAGCGTCGATTTTTGTGATGCTCGTCAGGGGGGCGGAGCCTATGGAAAAACG
CCAGCAACGCGGCCTTTTTACGGTTCCTGGCCTTTTGCTGGCCTTTTGCTCACATGTTCTTTCCTGCGTT
ATCCCCTGATTCTGTGGATAACCGTATTACCGCCTTTGAGTGAGCTGATACCGCTCGCCGCAGCCGAACG
ACCGAGCGCAGCGAGTCAGTGAGCGAGGAAGCGGAAGAGCGCCTGATGCGGTATTTTCTCCTTACGCATC
TGTGCGGTATTTCACACCGCATATGGTGCACTCTCAGTACAATCTGCTCTGATGCCGCATAGTTAAGCCA
GTATACACTCCGCTATCGCTACGTGACTGGGTCATGGCTGCGCCCCGACACCCGCCAACACCCGCTGACG
CGCCCTGACGGGCTTGTCTGCTCCCGGCATCCGCTTACAGACAAGCTGTGACCGTCTCCGGGAGCTGCAT
GTGTCAGAGGTTTTCACCGTCATCACCGAAACGCGCGAGGCAGGGTGCCTTGATGTGGGCGCCGGCGGTC
GAGTGGCGACGGCGCGGCTTGTCCGCGCCCTGGTAGATTGCCTGGCCGTAGGCCAGCCATTTTTGAGCGG
CCAGCGGCCGCGATAGGCCGACGCGAAGCGGCGGGGCGTAGGGAGCGCAGCGACCGAAGGGTAGGCGCTT
TTTGCAGCTCTTCGGCTGTGCGCTGGCCAGACAGTTATGCACAGGCCAGGCGGGTTTTAAGAGTTTTAAT
AAGTTTTAAAGAGTTTTAGGCGGAAAAATCGCCTTTTTTCTCTTTTATATCAGTCACTTACATGTGTGAC
CGGTTCCCAATGTACGGCTTTGGGTTCCCAATGTACGGGTTCCGGTTCCCAATGTACGGCTTTGGGTTCC
CAATGTACGTGCTATCCACAGGAAAGAGACCTTTTCGACCTTTTTCCCCTGCTAGGGCAATTTGCCCTAG
CATCTGCTCCGTACATTAGGAACCGGCGGATGCTTCGCCCTCGATCAGGTTGCGGTAGCGCATGACTAGG
ATCGGGCCAGCCTGCCCCGCCTCCTCCTTCAAATCGTACTCCGGCAGGTCATTTGACCCGATCAGCTTGC
GCACGGTGAAACAGAACTTCTTGAACTCTCCGGCGCTGCCACTGCGTTCGTAGATCGTCTTGAACAACCA
TCTGGCTTCTGCCTTGCCTGCGGCGCGGCGTGCCAGGCGGTAGAGAAAACGGCCGATGCCGGGATCGATC
AAAAAGTAATCGGGGTGAACCGTCAGCACGTCCGGGTTCTTGCCTTCTGTGATCTCGCGGTACATCCAAT
CAGCTAGCTCGATCTCGATGTACTCCGGCCGCCCGGTTTCGCTCTTTACGATCTTGTAGCGGCTAATCAA
GGCTTCACCCTCGGATACCGTCACCAGGCGGCCGTTCTTGGCCTTCTTCGTACGCTGCATGGCAACGTGC
GTGGTGTTTAACCGAATGCAGGTTTCTACCAGGTCGTCTTTCTGCTTTCCGCCATCGGCTCGCCGGCAGA
ACTTGAGTACGTCCGCAACGTGTGGACGGAACACGCGGCCGGGCTTGTCTCCCTTCCCTTCCCGGTATCG
GTTCATGGATTCGGTTAGATGGGAAACCGCCATCAGTACCAGGTCGTAATCCCACACACTGGCCATGCCG
GCCGGCCCTGCGGAAACCTCTACGTGCCCGTCTGGAAGCTCGTAGCGGATCACCTCGCCAGCTCGTCGGT
CACGCTTCGACAGACGGAAAACGGCCACGTCCATGATGCTGCGACTATCGCGGGTGCCCACGTCATAGAG
CATCGGAACGAAAAAATCTGGTTGCTCGTCGCCCTTGGGCGGCTTCCTAATCGACGGCGCACCGGCTGCC
GGCGGTTGCCGGGATTCTTTGCGGATTCGATCAGCGGCCGCTTGCCACGATTCACCGGGGCGTGCTTCTG
CCTCGATGCGTTGCCGCTGGGCGGCCTGCGCGGCCTTCAACTTCTCCACCAGGTCATCACCCAGCGCCGC
GCCGATTTGTACCGGGCCGGATGGTTTGCGACCGCTCACGCCGATTCCTCGGGCTTGGGGGTTCCAGTGC
CATTGCAGGGCCGGCAGACAACCCAGCCGCTTACGCCTGGCCAACCGCCCGTTCCTCCACACATGGGGCA
TTCCACGGCGTCGGTGCCTGGTTGTTCTTGATTTTCCATGCCGCCTCCTTTAGCCGCTAAAATTCATCTA
CTCATTTATTCATTTGCTCATTTACTCTGGTAGCTGCGCGATGTATTCAGATAGCAGCTCGGTAATGGTC
TTGCCTTGGCGTACCGCGTACATCTTCAGCTTGGTGTGATCCTCCGCCGGCAACTGAAAGTTGACCCGCT
TCATGGCTGGCGTGTCTGCCAGGCTGGCCAACGTTGCAGCCTTGCTGCTGCGTGCGCTCGGACGGCCGGC
ACTTAGCGTGTTTGTGCTTTTGCTCATTTTCTCTTTACCTCATTAACTCAAATGAGTTTTGATTTAATTT
CAGCGGCCAGCGCCTGGACCTCGCGGGCAGCGTCGCCCTCGGGTTCTGATTCAAGAACGGTTGTGCCGGC
GGCGGCAGTGCCTGGGTAGCTCACGCGCTGCGTGATACGGGACTCAAGAATGGGCAGCTCGTACCCGGCC
AGCGCCTCGGCAACCTCACCGCCGATGCGCGTGCCTTTGATCGCCCGCGACACGACAAAGGCCGCTTGTA
GCCTTCCATCCGTGACCTCAATGCGCTGCTTAACCAGCTCCACCAGGTCGGCGGTGGCCCATATGTCGTA
AGGGCTTGGCTGCACCGGAATCAGCACGAAGTCGGCTGCCTTGATCGCGGACACAGCCAAGTCCGCCGCC
TGGGGCGCTCCGTCGATCACTACGAAGTCGCGCCGGCCGATGGCCTTCACGTCGCGGTCAATCGTCGGGC
GGTCGATGCCGACAACGGTTAGCGGTTGATCTTCCCGCACGGCCGCCCAATCGCGGGCACTGCCCTGGGG
ATCGGAATCGACTAACAGAACATCGGCCCCGGCGAGTTGCAGGGCGCGGGCTAGATGGGTTGCGATGGTC
GTCTTGCCTGACCCGCCTTTCTGGTTAAGTACAGCGATAACCTTCATGCGTTCCCCTTGCGTATTTGTTT
ATTTACTCATCGCATCATATACGCAGCGACCGCATGACGCAAGCTGTTTTACTCAAATACACATCACCTT
TTTAGACGGCGGCGCTCGGTTTCTTCAGCGGCCAAGCTGGCCGGCCAGGCCGCCAGCTTGGCATCAGACA
AACCGGCCAGGATTTCATGCAGCCGCACGGTTGAGACGTGCGCGGGCGGCTCGAACACGTACCCGGCCGC
GATCATCTCCGCCTCGATCTCTTCGGTAATGAAAAACGGTTCGTCCTGGCCGTCCTGGTGCGGTTTCATG
CTTGTTCCTCTTGGCGTTCATTCTCGGCGGCCGCCAGGGCGTCGGCCTCGGTCAATGCGTCCTCACGGAA
GGCACCGCGCCGCCTGGCCTCGGTGGGCGTCACTTCCTCGCTGCGCTCAAGTGCGCGGTACAGGGTCGAG
CGATGCACGCCAAGCAGTGCAGCCGCCTCTTTCACGGTGCGGCCTTCCTGGTCGATCAGCTCGCGGGCGT
GCGCGATCTGTGCCGGGGTGAGGGTAGGGCGGGGGCCAAACTTCACGCCTCGGGCCTTGGCGGCCTCGCG
CCCGCTCCGGGTGCGGTCGATGATTAGGGAACGCTCGAACTCGGCAATGCCGGCGAACACGGTCAACACC
ATGCGGCCGGCCGGCGTGGTGGTGTCGGCCCACGGCTCTGCCAGGCTACGCAGGCCCGCGCCGGCCTCCT
GGATGCGCTCGGCAATGTCCAGTAGGTCGCGGGTGCTGCGGGCCAGGCGGTCTAGCCTGGTCACTGTCAC
AACGTCGCCAGGGCGTAGGTGGTCAAGCATCCTGGCCAGCTCCGGGCGGTCGCGCCTGGTGCCGGTGATC
TTCTCGGAAAACAGCTTGGTGCAGCCGGCCGCGTGCAGTTCGGCCCGTTGGTTGGTCAAGTCCTGGTCGT
CGGTGCTGACGCGGGCATAGCCCAGCAGGCCAGCGGCGGCGCTCTTGTTCATGGCGTAATGTCTCCGGTT
CTAGTCGCAAGTATTCTACTTTATGCGACTAAAACACGCGACAAGAAAACGCCAGGAAAAGGGCAGGGCG
GCAGCCTGTCGCGTAACTTAGGACTTGTGCGACATGTCGTTTTCAGAAGACGGCTGCACTGAACGTCAGA
AGCCGACTGCACTATAGCAGCGGAGGGGTTGGATCAAAGTACTTTAAAGTACTTTAAAGTACTTTAAAGT
ACTTTGATCCCGAGGGGAACCCTGTGGTTGGCATGCACATACAAATGGACGAACGGATAAACCTTTTCAC
GCCCTTTTAAATATCCGATTATTCTAATAAACGCTCTTTTCTCTTAGGTTTACCCGCCAATATATCCTGT
CAAACACTGATAGTTTAAACTGAAGGCGGGAAACGACAATCTGATCCAAGCTCAAGCTAAGCTTGAGCTC
TCCCATATGGTCGACTAGAGCCAAGCTGATCTCCTTTGCCCCGGAGATCACCATGGACGACTTTCTCTAT
CTCTACGATCTAGGAAGAAAGTTCGACGGAGAAGGTGACGATACCATGTTCACCACCGATAATGAGAAGA
TTAGCCTCTTCAATTTCAGAAAGAATGCTGACCCACAGATGGTTAGAGAGGCCTACGCGGCAGGTCTCAT
CAAGACGATCTACCCGAGTAATAATCTCCAGGAGATCAAATACCTTCCCAAGAAGGTTAAAGATGCAGTC
AAAAGATTCAGGACTAACTGCATCAAGAACACAGAGAAAGATATATTTCTCAAGATCAGAAGTACTATTC
CAGTATGGACGATTCAAGGCTTGCTTCATAAACCAAGGCAAGTAATAGAGATTGGAGTCTCTAAGAAAGT
AGTTCCTACTGAATCAAAGGCCATGGAGTCAAAAATTCAGATCGAGGATCTAACAGAACTCGCCGTGAAG
ACTGGCGAACAGTTCATACAGAGTCTTTTACGACTCAATGACAAGAAGAAAATCTTCGTCAACATGGTGG
AGCACGACACTCTCGTCTACTCCAAGAATATCAAAGATACAGTCTCAGAAGACCAAAGGGCTAT
Features (pLannotate 1.2.2; 26 found; start..end, strand, type, name):
      1..345     +  promoter       CaMV 35S promoter: strong constitutive promoter from cauliflower mosaic virus
    298..344     +  promoter       minimal CaMV 35S promoter: minimal 35S promoter from cauliflower mosaic virus
    377..402     +  misc_feature   TMV Ω (fragment): translational enhancer from the tobacco mosaic virus 5'-leader sequence (Gallie et al., 1988)
    445..469     +  protein_bind   attB1: mutant version of attB; recombination site for the Gateway® BP reaction BP Clonase™
    472..1188    +  CDS            EGFP: EGFP is a basic (constitutively fluorescent) green fluorescent protein published in 1996, derived from Aequorea victoria. It is reported to be a rapidly-maturing weak dimer with moderate acid sensitivity.
   1267..4173    +  CDS            NMCP1B: NMCPB_ORYSJ - Also known as NMCP1 From Oryza sativa subsp. japonica (Rice).
   4187..4211    -  protein_bind   attB2: mutant version of attB; recombination site for the Gateway® BP reaction BP Clonase™
   4282..4441    +  polyA_signal   CaMV poly(A) signal (fragment): cauliflower mosaic virus polyadenylation signal
   4468..4490    -  misc_feature   MCS (fragment): pUC18/19 multiple cloning site
   4583..4762    +  promoter       NOS promoter: nopaline synthase promoter
   4798..5820    +  CDS            hph: KHYB_ECOLX - Experimental evidence at protein level: Swiss-Prot protein existence level 1. The aminoglycoside phosphotransferases achieve inactivation of their antibiotic substrates by phosphorylation. Only phosphorylates hygromycin and closely related compounds such as demethyl analogs and destomycin. From Escherichia coli.
   5841..6005    +  CDS            yokD (fragment): YOKD_BACSU - Experimental evidence at protein level: Swiss-Prot protein existence level 1. May contribute to antibiotic resistance. From Bacillus subtilis (strain 168).
   6021..6273    +  terminator     NOS terminator: nopaline synthase terminator and poly(A) signal
   6366..6390    -  misc_feature   LB T-DNA repeat: left border repeat from nopaline C58 T-DNA
   6649..6672    +  promoter       Pc promoter (fragment): intI1 (promoter lies within the coding sequence); class 1 integron promoter
   6848..6904    +  CDS            GmR (fragment): gentamycin acetyltransferase; aacC1; confers resistance to gentamycin
   6915..7702    +  CDS            SmR (fragment): aminoglycoside adenylyltransferase (Murphy, 1985); aadA; confers resistance to spectinomycin and streptomycin
   7948..8536    +  rep_origin     ori: high-copy-number ColE1/pMB1/pBR322/pUC origin of replication
   8722..8862    -  misc_feature   bom: basis of mobility region from pBR322
   8964..9003    -  CDS            rop (fragment): Rop protein, which maintains plasmids at low copy number; rop
   9206..9400    -  rep_origin     pVS1 oriV: origin of replication for the Pseudomonas plasmid pVS1 (Heeb et al., 2000)
   9466..10539   -  CDS            pVS1 RepA: replication protein from the Pseudomonas plasmid pVS1 (Heeb et al., 2000)
  10968..11597   -  CDS            pVS1 StaA: stability protein from the Pseudomonas plasmid pVS1 (Heeb et al., 2000)
  12157..12558   -  CDS            Y4CG_SINFN (fragment): Protein inferred from homology: Swiss-Prot protein existence level 3. From Sinorhizobium fredii (strain NBRC 101917 / NGR234).
  12928..12952   -  misc_feature   RB T-DNA repeat: right border repeat from nopaline C58 T-DNA
  13001..13642   +  CDS            IBMP_CAMVB (fragment): Experimental evidence at protein level: Swiss-Prot protein existence level 1. Enhances the ribosomal termination-reinitiation event leading to the translation of major open reading frames on the polycistronic viral RNAs. From Cauliflower mosaic virus (strain Bari 1) (CaMV).
