[The description below was written by a language model from this plasmid's Addgene catalogue record and pLannotate feature annotations shown in this document.]
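Description:
NCH2exp is a plant expression binary vector built on the pH7WG2 Gateway destination backbone, carrying the maize (Zea mays) gene NCH2 as an N-terminal eGFP-FLAG-HA fusion. The sequenced plasmid is about 13.6 kb. In bacteria it is selected with spectinomycin through an aadA (SmR) aminoglycoside adenylyltransferase gene and replicates from a ColE1/pBR322-type origin with an adjacent bom mobilisation region. The pVS1 oriV, RepA and StaA functions provide replication and stable maintenance in Agrobacterium. The catalogue lists it as low copy.

The nopaline-type right and left T-DNA border repeats bracket two cassettes. In the first, the CaMV 35S promoter, followed by a fragment of the TMV Ω translational enhancer, drives an open reading frame flanked by attB1 and attB2 sites, the scars of Gateway recombination. This frame begins with EGFP and continues into a roughly 2.9 kb coding sequence that the automated annotation matches by homology to rice NMCP1B, a nuclear matrix constituent protein; this corresponds to the maize NCH2 insert. The FLAG and HA epitopes named in the catalogue are not annotated separately but presumably lie in the short gap between EGFP and the insert. A CaMV polyadenylation signal terminates the transcript. The second cassette places the hygromycin phosphotransferase gene (hph) between the NOS promoter and NOS terminator, giving hygromycin selection of transformed plant cells.

The stated purpose is expression of a fluorescently tagged plant LINC complex-associated protein for cell biology. This allows imaging of the protein's localisation in plant cells after Agrobacterium-mediated delivery, and the epitope tags offer options for detection or purification.
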