Addgene plasmid #131019: NCH2exp
Purpose: Expression of plant LINC fluorescent fusion protein for cell biology
Depositing lab: Hank Bass. Depositing organization: Florida State University, Tallahassee. Publication: Maize (Zea mays L.) Nucleoskeletal Proteins Regulate Nuclear Envelope Remodeling and Function in Stomatal Complex Development and Pollen Viability. McKenna JF, Gumber HK, Turpin ZM, Jalovec AM, Kartick AC, Graumann K, Bass HW. Front Plant Sci. 2021 Feb 17;12:645218. doi: 10.3389/fpls.2021.645218. eCollection 2021. PubMed 33679862.
Backbone
  Vector backbone: pH7WG2
  Backbone size w/o insert (bp): 11546
  Vector type: Plant Expression
Growth in bacteria
  Bacterial resistance: Spectinomycin, 50 μg/mL
  Growth temperature: 37°C
  Growth strain: DH5alpha
  Copy number: Low Copy
Gene/Insert
  Gene/Insert name: NCH2
  Species: Zea mays (maize)
  Promoter: P35S
  Tag / fusion protein: eGFP-FLAG-HA (N terminal on insert)
  Cloning method: Gateway Cloning
Terms and licenses: Academic/Nonprofit Terms; Industry Terms
How to cite: NCH2exp was a gift from Hank Bass (Addgene plasmid # 131019 ; http://n2t.net/addgene:131019 ; RRID:Addgene_131019)
